Addgene plasmid #232223: cwby0014
Purpose: GGA cloning his-mBaoJin-AGGA-promoter-ccdb-TTCC
Depositing lab: David Baker. Depositing organization: University of Washington. Publication: Accelerating protein design by scaling experimental characterization. Qian J, Milles LF, Wicky BIM, Ragotte RJ, Motmaen A, Borst AJ, Skotheim R, Ols S, Coventry B, Li X, Kibler RD, Goreshnik I, Exposit M, Lore K, Stewart L, Baker D. Nat Commun. 2026 Aug 20;17(1):9945. doi: 10.1038/s41467-026-76740-9. PubMed 42754580.
Backbone
  Vector backbone: pET29
  Vector type: Bacterial Expression
Growth in bacteria
  Bacterial resistance: Kanamycin, 50 μg/mL
  Growth temperature: 37°C
  Growth strain: NEB Stable
  Copy number: Unknown
Gene/Insert
  Gene/Insert name: ccdb
  Species: Synthetic
  Promoter: T7
  Cloning method: Golden Gate
Terms and licenses: Academic/Nonprofit Terms; Industry Terms: Not Available to Industry
Depositor comments: Please visit https://doi.org/10.1101/2025.08.05.668824 for bioRxiv preprint.
How to cite: cwby0014 was a gift from David Baker (Addgene plasmid # 232223 ; http://n2t.net/addgene:232223 ; RRID:Addgene_232223)
