[The description below was written by a language model from this plasmid's Addgene catalogue record and pLannotate feature annotations shown in this document.]
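Description:
cwby0014 is a Golden Gate entry (destination) vector built on the pET29 bacterial expression backbone, designed for high-throughput cloning of synthetic genes as fusions to an N-terminal His tag and the fluorescent protein mBaoJin. Expression is driven by a T7 promoter with an adjacent lac operator and the T7 gene 10 ribosome binding site, and the plasmid carries lacI with its own promoter, so transcription is repressed until IPTG induction in a host supplying T7 RNA polymerase. A T7 terminator closes the cassette. The feature table leaves the region between the RBS and the ccd sequences unannotated. According to the stated purpose this is where the His-mBaoJin coding sequence would lie, but the annotation does not confirm it.

The cloning site is a counter-selection cassette: a promoter and the ccdB toxin gene (preceded by a ccdA fragment) flanked by overhangs recorded as AGGA and TTCC. CcdB poisons DNA gyrase and kills standard E. coli strains, so in a Golden Gate assembly only plasmids in which the incoming insert has replaced the ccdB cassette give colonies, which keeps background from uncut vector low. The record does not name the type IIS enzyme used. A short annotated SET1 fragment downstream of ccdB is probably residual or coincidental sequence.

Propagation relies on a ColE1/pBR322-type origin with rop and bom, and kanamycin resistance provides selection. An f1 origin and remnant tetracycline-resistance fragments from the pBR322 lineage are also present. The associated work concerns scaling experimental characterization of designed proteins, consistent with use for parallel expression of fluorescently tagged designs.
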