Features (pLannotate 1.2.2; 19 found; start..end, strand, type, name):
    286..304     +  promoter       T7 promoter: promoter for bacteriophage T7 RNA polymerase
    305..329     +  protein_bind   lac operator: The lac repressor binds to the lac operator to inhibit transcription in E. coli. This inhibition can be relieved by adding lactose or isopropyl-β-D-thiogalactopyranoside (IPTG). lac repressor encoded by lacI
    344..366     +  RBS            RBS: efficient ribosome binding site from bacteriophage T7 gene 10 (Olins and Rangwala, 1989)
   1136..1207    +  CDS            ccdA (fragment): CCDA_ECO57 - Also known as H, letA. Experimental evidence at protein level: Swiss-Prot protein existence level 1. Antitoxin component of a type II toxin-antitoxin (TA) system which inhibits the post-segregational killing (PSK) of plasmid-free cells, also referred to as a plasmid addiction system. Binds to and blocks the activity of CcdB; will also remove bound CcdB protein from the CcdB-GyrA complex by forming a CcdA-CcdB complex, a process termed rejuvenation. Functions as a transcriptional corepressor for the ccdAB operon, repression also requires CcdB (By similarity). From Escherichia coli
   1241..1543    +  CDS            ccdB: CCDB_ECOLI - Also known as G, letB, letD. Experimental evidence at protein level: Swiss-Prot protein existence level 1. Toxic component of a type II toxin-antitoxin (TA) system, functioning in plasmid maintainence. Responsible for the post- segregational killing (PSK) of plasmid-free cells, also referred to as a plasmid addiction system. Half-life of over 2 hours. Cell killing by CcdB is accompanied by filamentation, defects in chromosome and plasmid segregation, defects in cell division, formation of anucleate cells, decreased DNA synthesis and plasmid loss. Interferes with the activity of DN
   1572..1621    +  CDS            SET1 (fragment): solubility-enhancement tag derived from T7 phage gene 10B
   1629..1676    +  terminator     T7 terminator: transcription terminator for bacteriophage T7 RNA polymerase
   1713..2168    +  rep_origin     f1 ori (sequence partly withheld): f1 bacteriophage origin of replication; arrow indicates direction of (+) strand synthesis
   2195..2252    +  promoter       AmpR promoter (fragment): bla
   2261..3076    -  CDS            KanR: aminoglycoside phosphotransferase; aph(3')-Ia; confers resistance to kanamycin in bacteria or G418 (Geneticin®) in eukaryotes
   3198..3786    +  rep_origin     ori: high-copy-number ColE1/pMB1/pBR322/pUC origin of replication
   3972..4114    -  misc_feature   bom: basis of mobility region from pBR322
   4216..4407    -  CDS            rop: Rop protein, which maintains plasmids at low copy number; rop
   4424..4804    +  CDS            YPB1_ECOLX: Protein predicted: Swiss-Prot protein existence level 4. From Escherichia coli.
   4876..5167    -  CDS            TcR (fragment): tetracycline efflux protein; tet; confers resistance to tetracycline
   5182..5203    -  protein_bind   CAP binding site: CAP binding activates transcription in the presence of cAMP. E. coli catabolite activator protein
   5216..6298    -  CDS            lacI: lac repressor; lacI; The lac repressor binds to the lac operator to inhibit transcription in E. coli. This inhibition can be relieved by adding lactose or isopropyl-β-D-thiogalactopyranoside (IPTG).
   6299..6376    -  promoter       lacI promoter: lacI
   6384..260     -  CDS            TcR (fragment) (across the origin): tetracycline efflux protein; tet; confers resistance to tetracycline
>Addgene plasmid #232223 | cwby0014 | addgene full sequence | sequence record 491525 | Addgene NGS Result
ACTCCTGCATTAGGAAGCAGCCCAGTAGTAGGTTGAGGCCGTTGAGCACCGCCGCCGCAAGGAATGGTGC
ATGCAAGGAGATGGCGCCCAACAGTCCCCCGGCCACGGGGCCTGCCACCATACCCACGCCGAAACAAGCG
CTCATGAGCCCGAAGTGGCGAGCCCGATCTTCCCCATCGGTGATGTCGGCGATATAGGCGCCAGCAACCG
CACCTGTGGCGCCGGTGATGCCGGCCACGATGCGTCCGGCGTAGAGGATCGAGATCGATCTCGATCCCGC
GAAATTAATACGACTCACTATAGGGGAATTGTGAGCGGATAACAATTCCCCTCTAGAAATAATTTTGTTT
AACTTTAAGAAGGAGATATACATATGAGCCATCATCATCACCATCATGGCATGGTGAGCAAAGGCGAAGA
AGAAAATATGGCGAGCACCCCGTTTAAATTTCAGCTGAAAGGCACCATTAACGGCAAAAGCTTTACCGTG
GAAGGTGAAGGCGAAGGCAACAGCCATGAAGGCAGCCATAAAGGCAAATATGTGTGCACCAGCGGCAAAC
TGCCGATGAGCTGGGCGGCGCTGGGCACCACCTTTGGCTATGGCATGAAATATTATACCAAATATCCGAG
CGGCCTGAAGAACTGGTTTCGCGAAGTGATGCCGGGCGGCTTTACCTATGATCGCCATATTCAGTATAAA
GGTGATGGCAGCATTCATGCGAAACATCAGCATTTTATGAAGAATGGCACCTATCATAACATTGTGGAAT
TTACCGGCCAGGATTTTAAAGAAAACAGCCCGGTGCTGACCGGCGATATGAACGTGAGCCTGCCGAACGA
AGTGCCGCAGATTCCGCGCGATGATGGCGTGGAATGCCCGGTGACCCTGCTGTATCCGCTGCTGAGCGAT
AAAAGCAAATACGTGGAAGCCCATCAGTATACCATTTGCAAACCGCTGCATAACCAGCCGGCGCCGGATG
TGCCGTATCATTGGATTCGCAAACAGTACACCCAGAGCAAAGATGATGCGGAAGAACGCGATCATATTTG
CCAGAGCGAAACCCTGGAAGCGCATCTGAAAGGTATGGATGAACTGTATAAAGGTGGCAGCGGCAGCGGT
GGCTCAGGAGGAGACCGAAAGCGTATTACAGTGACAGTTGACAGCGACAGCTATCAGTTGCTCAAGGCAT
ATATGATGTCAATATCTCCGGTCTGGTATGCACAACCAAGAATGAAGCCCATGCAGTTTAAGGTTTACAC
CTATAAAAGAGAGAGCCGTTATCGTCTGTTTGTGGATGTACAGAGTGATATTATTGACACGCCCGGGCGA
CGGATGGTGATCCCCCTGGCCAGTGCACGTCTGCTGTCAGATAAAGTCTCCCGTGAACTTTACCCGGTGG
TGCATATCGGGGATGAAAGCTGGCGCATGATGACCACCGATATGGCCAGTGTGCCGGTTTCCGTTATCGG
GGAAGAAGTGGCTGATCTCAGCCACCGCGAAAATGACATCAAAAACGCCATTAACCTGATGTTCTGGGGA
ATATGAACGGTCTCGTTCCTAATGAGATCCGGCTGCTAACAAAGCCCGAAAGGAAGCTGAGTTGGCTGCT
GCCACCGCTGAGCAATAACTAGCATAACCCCTTGGGGCCTCTAAACGGGTCTTGAGGGGTTTTTTGCTGA
AAGGAGGAACTATATCCGGATTGGCGAATGGG
[124 nt withheld, positions 1713-1836]
C
[91 nt withheld, positions 1838-1928]
A
[49 nt withheld, positions 1930-1978]
CCTTTGACGTTGGAGTCCACGTTCTTT
[37 nt withheld, positions 2006-2042]
ACCCTATCTCGGTCTATTCTTTTGATTTATAAGGGATTTTGCCGATTTCGGCCTATTGGTTAAAAAATGA
GCTGATTTAACAAAAATTTAACGCGAATTTTAACAAAATATTAACGTTTACAATTTCAGGTGGCACTTTT
CGGGGAAATGTGCGCGGAACCCCTATTTGTTTATTTTTCTAAATACATTCAAATATGTATCCGCTCATGA
ATTAATTCTTAGAAAAACTCATCGAGCATCAAATGAAACTGCAATTTATTCATATCAGGATTATCAATAC
CATATTTTTGAAAAAGCCGTTTCTGTAATGAAGGAGAAAACTCACCGAGGCAGTTCCATAGGATGGCAAG
ATCCTGGTATCGGTCTGCGATTCCGACTCGTCCAACATCAATACAACCTATTAATTTCCCCTCGTCAAAA
ATAAGGTTATCAAGTGAGAAATCACCATGAGTGACGACTGAATCCGGTGAGAATGGCAAAAGTTTATGCA
TTTCTTTCCAGACTTGTTCAACAGGCCAGCCATTACGCTCGTCATCAAAATCACTCGCATCAACCAAACC
GTTATTCATTCGTGATTGCGCCTGAGCGAGACGAAATACGCGATCGCTGTTAAAAGGACAATTACAAACA
GGAATCGAATGCAACCGGCGCAGGAACACTGCCAGCGCATCAACAATATTTTCACCTGAATCAGGATATT
CTTCTAATACCTGGAATGCTGTTTTCCCGGGGATCGCAGTGGTGAGTAACCATGCATCATCAGGAGTACG
GATAAAATGCTTGATGGTCGGAAGAGGCATAAATTCCGTCAGCCAGTTTAGTCTGACCATCTCATCTGTA
ACATCATTGGCAACGCTACCTTTGCCATGTTTCAGAAACAACTCTGGCGCATCGGGCTTCCCATACAATC
GATAGATTGTCGCACCTGATTGCCCGACATTATCGCGAGCCCATTTATACCCATATAAATCAGCATCCAT
GTTGGAATTTAATCGCGGCCTAGAGCAAGACGTTTCCCGTTGAATATGGCTCATAACACCCCTTGTATTA
CTGTTTATGTAAGCAGACAGTTTTATTGTTCATGACCAAAATCCCTTAACGTGAGTTTTCGTTCCACTGA
GCGTCAGACCCCGTAGAAAAGATCAAAGGATCTTCTTGAGATCCTTTTTTTCTGCGCGTAATCTGCTGCT
TGCAAACAAAAAAACCACCGCTACCAGCGGTGGTTTGTTTGCCGGATCAAGAGCTACCAACTCTTTTTCC
GAAGGTAACTGGCTTCAGCAGAGCGCAGATACCAAATACTGTCCTTCTAGTGTAGCCGTAGTTAGGCCAC
CACTTCAAGAACTCTGTAGCACCGCCTACATACCTCGCTCTGCTAATCCTGTTACCAGTGGCTGCTGCCA
GTGGCGATAAGTCGTGTCTTACCGGGTTGGACTCAAGACGATAGTTACCGGATAAGGCGCAGCGGTCGGG
CTGAACGGGGGGTTCGTGCACACAGCCCAGCTTGGAGCGAACGACCTACACCGAACTGAGATACCTACAG
CGTGAGCTATGAGAAAGCGCCACGCTTCCCGAAGGGAGAAAGGCGGACAGGTATCCGGTAAGCGGCAGGG
TCGGAACAGGAGAGCGCACGAGGGAGCTTCCAGGGGGAAACGCCTGGTATCTTTATAGTCCTGTCGGGTT
TCGCCACCTCTGACTTGAGCGTCGATTTTTGTGATGCTCGTCAGGGGGGCGGAGCCTATGGAAAAACGCC
AGCAACGCGGCCTTTTTACGGTTCCTGGCCTTTTGCTGGCCTTTTGCTCACATGTTCTTTCCTGCGTTAT
CCCCTGATTCTGTGGATAACCGTATTACCGCCTTTGAGTGAGCTGATACCGCTCGCCGCAGCCGAACGAC
CGAGCGCAGCGAGTCAGTGAGCGAGGAAGCGGAAGAGCGCCTGATGCGGTATTTTCTCCTTACGCATCTG
TGCGGTATTTCACACCGCATATATGGTGCACTCTCAGTACAATCTGCTCTGATGCCGCATAGTTAAGCCA
GTATACACTCCGCTATCGCTACGTGACTGGGTCATGGCTGCGCCCCGACACCCGCCAACACCCGCTGACG
CGCCCTGACGGGCTTGTCTGCTCCCGGCATCCGCTTACAGACAAGCTGTGACCGTCTCCGGGAGCTGCAT
GTGTCAGAGGTTTTCACCGTCATCACCGAAACGCGCGAGGCAGCTGCGGTAAAGCTCATCAGCGTGGTCG
TGAAGCGATTCACAGATGTCTGCCTGTTCATCCGCGTCCAGCTCGTTGAGTTTCTCCAGAAGCGTTAATG
TCTGGCTTCTGATAAAGCGGGCCATGTTAAGGGCGGTTTTTTCCTGTTTGGTCACTGATGCCTCCGTGTA
AGGGGGATTTCTGTTCATGGGGGTAATGATACCGATGAAACGAGAGAGGATGCTCACGATACGGGTTACT
GATGATGAACATGCCCGGTTACTGGAACGTTGTGAGGGTAAACAACTGGCGGTATGGATGCGGCGGGACC
AGAGAAAAATCACTCAGGGTCAATGCCAGCGCTTCGTTAATACAGATGTAGGTGTTCCACAGGGTAGCCA
GCAGCATCCTGCGATGCAGATCCGGAACATAATGGTGCAGGGCGCTGACTTCCGCGTTTCCAGACTTTAC
GAAACACGGAAACCGAAGACCATTCATGTTGTTGCTCAGGTCGCAGACGTTTTGCAGCAGCAGTCGCTTC
ACGTTCGCTCGCGTATCGGTGATTCATTCTGCTAACCAGTAAGGCAACCCCGCCAGCCTAGCCGGGTCCT
CAACGACAGGAGCACGATCATGCGCACCCGTGGGGCCGCCATGCCGGCGATAATGGCCTGCTTCTCGCCG
AAACGTTTGGTGGCGGGACCAGTGACGAAGGCTTGAGCGAGGGCGTGCAAGATTCCGAATACCGCAAGCG
ACAGGCCGATCATCGTCGCGCTCCAGCGAAAGCGGTCCTCGCCGAAAATGACCCAGAGCGCTGCCGGCAC
CTGTCCTACGAGTTGCATGATAAAGAAGACAGTCATAAGTGCGGCGACGATAGTCATGCCCCGCGCCCAC
CGGAAGGAGCTGACTGGGTTGAAGGCTCTCAAGGGCATCGGTCGAGATCCCGGTGCCTAATGAGTGAGCT
AACTTACATTAATTGCGTTGCGCTCACTGCCCGCTTTCCAGTCGGGAAACCTGTCGTGCCAGCTGCATTA
ATGAATCGGCCAACGCGCGGGGAGAGGCGGTTTGCGTATTGGGCGCCAGGGTGGTTTTTCTTTTCACCAG
TGAGACGGGCAACAGCTGATTGCCCTTCACCGCCTGGCCCTGAGAGAGTTGCAGCAAGCGGTCCACGCTG
GTTTGCCCCAGCAGGCGAAAATCCTGTTTGATGGTGGTTAACGGCGGGATATAACATGAGCTGTCTTCGG
TATCGTCGTATCCCACTACCGAGATGTCCGCACCAACGCGCAGCCCGGACTCGGTAATGGCGCGCATTGC
GCCCAGCGCCATCTGATCGTTGGCAACCAGCATCGCAGTGGGAACGATGCCCTCATTCAGCATTTGCATG
GTTTGTTGAAAACCGGACATGGCACTCCAGTCGCCTTCCCGTTCCGCTATCGGCTGAATTTGATTGCGAG
TGAGATATTTATGCCAGCCAGCCAGACGCAGACGCGCCGAGACAGAACTTAATGGGCCCGCTAACAGCGC
GATTTGCTGGTGACCCAATGCGACCAGATGCTCCACGCCCAGTCGCGTACCGTCTTCATGGGAGAAAATA
ATACTGTTGATGGGTGTCTGGTCAGAGACATCAAGAAATAACGCCGGAACATTAGTGCAGGCAGCTTCCA
CAGCAATGGCATCCTGGTCATCCAGCGGATAGTTAATGATCAGCCCACTGACGCGTTGCGCGAGAAGATT
GTGCACCGCCGCTTTACAGGCTTCGACGCCGCTTCGTTCTACCATCGACACCACCACGCTGGCACCCAGT
TGATCGGCGCGAGATTTAATCGCCGCGACAATTTGCGACGGCGCGTGCAGGGCCAGACTGGAGGTGGCAA
CGCCAATCAGCAACGACTGTTTGCCCGCCAGTTGTTGTGCCACGCGGTTGGGAATGTAATTCAGCTCCGC
CATCGCCGCTTCCACTTTTTCCCGCGTTTTCGCAGAAACGTGGCTGGCCTGGTTCACCACGCGGGAAACG
GTCTGATAAGAGACACCGGCATACTCTGCGACATCGTATAACGTTACTGGTTTCACATTCACCACCCTGA
ATTGACTCTCTTCCGGGCGCTATCATGCCATACCGCGAAAGGTTTTGCGCCATTCGATGGTGTCCGGGAT
CTCGACGCTCTCCCTTATGCG
